Addgene plasmid #207835: HA-MDFIC
Purpose: Tagged MDFIC for western blotting and imaging
Depositing lab: Charles Cox. Depositing organization: Victor Chang Cardiac Research Institute. Publication: MyoD-family inhibitor proteins act as auxiliary subunits of Piezo channels. Zhou Z, Ma X, Lin Y, Cheng D, Bavi N, Secker GA, Li JV, Janbandhu V, Sutton DL, Scott HS, Yao M, Harvey RP, Harvey NL, Corry B, Zhang Y, Cox CD. Science. 2023 Aug 18;381(6659):799-804. doi: 10.1126/science.adh8190. Epub 2023 Aug 17. PubMed 37590348.
Backbone
  Vector backbone: pcDNA3.1(-)
  Backbone size w/o insert (bp): 5000
  Total vector size (bp): 7531
  Modifications to backbone: Added IRES GFP
  Vector type: Mammalian Expression
  Selectable markers: Neomycin (select with G418)
Growth in bacteria
  Bacterial resistance: Ampicillin, 100 μg/mL
  Growth temperature: 37°C
  Growth strain: DH5alpha
  Copy number: High Copy
Gene/Insert
  Gene/Insert name: MDFIC
  Species: H. sapiens (human)
  Entrez Gene: MDFIC (a.k.a. HIC, LMPHM12, MDFIC1)
  Promoter: CMV
  Tag / fusion protein: HA
  Cloning method: Restriction Enzyme; 5′ cloning site NheI (not destroyed); 3′ cloning site NotI (not destroyed)
  Sequencing primers: 5′ CMV
Resource information
  A portion of this plasmid was derived from a plasmid made by: Codon optimized gBlock purchased from IDT
Terms and licenses: Academic/Nonprofit Terms; Industry Terms: Not Available to Industry
How to cite: HA-MDFIC was a gift from Charles Cox (Addgene plasmid # 207835 ; http://n2t.net/addgene:207835 ; RRID:Addgene_207835)
