[The description below was written by a language model from this plasmid's Addgene catalogue record and pLannotate feature annotations shown in this document.]
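Description:
HA-MDFIC is a mammalian expression plasmid built on pcDNA3.1(-), modified by the addition of an IRES-GFP cassette, that expresses human MDFIC (MyoD family inhibitor domain-containing protein) carrying an HA epitope tag. The coding sequence came from a codon-optimized synthetic fragment and was inserted between NheI and NotI sites, both of which are retained. In the annotated sequence, the CMV immediate-early enhancer and promoter drive a single transcript in which a short HA-matching segment (27 nt, consistent with a single HA epitope rather than a triple tag) sits immediately upstream of the MDFIC open reading frame, placing the tag at the N-terminus. Downstream, an EMCV IRES allows cap-independent translation of EGFP from the same mRNA, so green fluorescence marks transfected cells without fusing a fluorescent protein to MDFIC. The transcript ends at the bGH polyadenylation signal. A T7 promoter lies between the CMV promoter and the insert.

The plasmid is propagated in E. coli through a high-copy ColE1/pUC-type origin with ampicillin resistance, and it also carries an f1 origin. For selection in mammalian cells, an SV40 early promoter drives the neomycin phosphotransferase gene, followed by an SV40 poly(A) signal, conferring G418 resistance. Several small annotated fragments (HIV-1 LTR, ble, lacI, bom) appear to be partial matches within backbone sequence rather than functional elements. The sequenced record is 7,483 nt, slightly shorter than the catalogued total of 7,531 bp. The stated purpose is detection of tagged MDFIC by western blotting and imaging, and the associated publication concerns MyoD-family inhibitor proteins acting as auxiliary subunits of Piezo channels.
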