Features (pLannotate 1.2.2; 24 found; start..end, strand, type, name):
     28..80      -  misc_feature   bom (fragment): basis of mobility region from pBR322
    235..614     +  enhancer       CMV enhancer: human cytomegalovirus immediate early enhancer
    615..818     +  promoter       CMV promoter: human cytomegalovirus (CMV) immediate early promoter
    814..847     +  LTR            5' LTR (truncated) (fragment): truncated 5' long terminal repeat (LTR) from HIV-1
    863..881     +  promoter       T7 promoter: promoter for bacteriophage T7 RNA polymerase
    929..955     +  CDS            3xHA (fragment): three tandem HA epitope tags
    956..1690    +  CDS            MDFIC: MDFIC_HUMAN - Experimental evidence at protein level: Swiss-Prot protein existence level 1. Acts as a transcriptional activator or repressor. Inhibits the transcriptional activation of Zic family proteins ZIC1, ZIC2 and ZIC3. Retains nuclear Zic proteins ZIC1, ZIC2 and ZIC3 in the cytoplasm. Modulates the expression from both cellular and viral promoters. Down-regulates Tat-dependent transcription of the human immunodeficiency virus type 1 (HIV-1) LTR by interacting with HIV-1 Tat and Rev and impairing their nuclear import, probably by rendering the NLS domains inaccessible to importin-beta. A
   1693..1720    +  misc_feature   MCS (fragment): multiple cloning site
   1722..2308    +  misc_feature   IRES2: internal ribosome entry site (IRES) of the encephalomyocarditis virus (EMCV)
   2309..3028    +  CDS            EGFP: the original enhanced GFP (Yang et al., 1996) mammalian codon-optimized
   3080..3304    +  polyA_signal   bGH poly(A) signal: bovine growth hormone polyadenylation signal
   3308..3329    +  promoter       SV40 promoter (fragment): SV40 enhancer and early promoter
   3350..3778    +  rep_origin     f1 ori (sequence partly withheld): f1 bacteriophage origin of replication; arrow indicates direction of (+) strand synthesis
   3792..4121    +  promoter       SV40 promoter: SV40 enhancer and early promoter
   4188..4979    +  CDS            neo: KKA2_KLEPN - Also known as kan, nptII. Experimental evidence at protein level: Swiss-Prot protein existence level 1. Resistance to kanamycin, neomycin, paromomycin, ribostamycin, butirosin and gentamicin B. From Klebsiella pneumoniae.
   5003..5161    +  CDS            ble (fragment): BLE_KLEPN - Experimental evidence at protein level: Swiss-Prot protein existence level 1. Binding protein with a strong affinity to the bleomycin family of antibiotics. Binds to CL990; an antimitotic-antibiotic compound. From Klebsiella pneumoniae.
   5156..5277    +  polyA_signal   SV40 poly(A) signal: SV40 polyadenylation signal
   5350..5366    -  protein_bind   lac operator: The lac repressor binds to the lac operator to inhibit transcription in E. coli. This inhibition can be relieved by adding lactose or isopropyl-β-D-thiogalactopyranoside (IPTG). lac repressor encoded by lacI
   5374..5404    -  promoter       lac promoter: promoter for the E. coli lac operon
   5419..5440    -  protein_bind   CAP binding site: CAP binding activates transcription in the presence of cAMP. E. coli catabolite activator protein
   5453..5545    -  CDS            lacI (fragment): lac repressor; lacI; The lac repressor binds to the lac operator to inhibit transcription in E. coli. This inhibition can be relieved by adding lactose or isopropyl-β-D-thiogalactopyranoside (IPTG).
   5728..6316    -  rep_origin     ori: high-copy-number ColE1/pMB1/pBR322/pUC origin of replication
   6487..7347    -  CDS            AmpR: β-lactamase; bla; confers resistance to ampicillin, carbenicillin, and related antibiotics
   7348..7452    -  promoter       AmpR promoter: bla
>Addgene plasmid #207835 | HA-MDFIC | addgene full sequence | sequence record 414805 | Addgene NGS Result
GACGGATCGGGAGATCTCCCGATCCCCTATGGTGCACTCTCAGTACAATCTGCTCTGATGCCGCATAGTT
AAGCCAGTATCTGCTCCCTGCTTGTGTGTTGGAGGTCGCTGAGTAGTGCGCGAGCAAAATTTAAGCTACA
ACAAGGCAAGGCTTGACCGACAATTGCATGAAGAATCTGCTTAGGGTTAGGCGTTTTGCGCTGCTTCGCG
ATGTACGGGCCAGATATACGCGTTGACATTGATTATTGACTAGTTATTAATAGTAATCAATTACGGGGTC
ATTAGTTCATAGCCCATATATGGAGTTCCGCGTTACATAACTTACGGTAAATGGCCCGCCTGGCTGACCG
CCCAACGACCCCCGCCCATTGACGTCAATAATGACGTATGTTCCCATAGTAACGCCAATAGGGACTTTCC
ATTGACGTCAATGGGTGGAGTATTTACGGTAAACTGCCCACTTGGCAGTACATCAAGTGTATCATATGCC
AAGTACGCCCCCTATTGACGTCAATGACGGTAAATGGCCCGCCTGGCATTATGCCCAGTACATGACCTTA
TGGGACTTTCCTACTTGGCAGTACATCTACGTATTAGTCATCGCTATTACCATGGTGATGCGGTTTTGGC
AGTACATCAATGGGCGTGGATAGCGGTTTGACTCACGGGGATTTCCAAGTCTCCACCCCATTGACGTCAA
TGGGAGTTTGTTTTGGCACCAAAATCAACGGGACTTTCCAAAATGTCGTAACAACTCCGCCCCATTGACG
CAAATGGGCGGTAGGCGTGTACGGTGGGAGGTCTATATAAGCAGAGCTCTCTGGCTAACTAGAGAACCCA
CTGCTTACTGGCTTATCGAAATTAATACGACTCACTATAGGGAGACCCAAGCTGGCTAGCGCGAGCTCTC
GAGAAGCTTGACACCATGTACCCATACGATGTTCCAGATTACGCTAGTGGTGCCGGTGAAGCATTGGCAC
CAGGGCCTGTGGGACCCCAAAGAGTGGCAGAGGCGGGCGGTGGTCAGCTGGGGTCCACTGCCCAGGGAAA
ATGCGACAAGGATAATACAGAGAAAGATATAACACAAGCCACTAATTCCCATTTTACGCACGGCGAAATG
CAGGACCAATCAATCTGGGGCAATCCCTCTGATGGTGAGCTTATAAGAACCCAACCTCAGCGCTTGCCTC
AGCTTCAGACTTCAGCCCAGGTGCCAAGTGGTGAGGAAATAGGCAAGATAAAGAACGGCCACACAGGTCT
GAGCAATGGAAATGGAATTCACCACGGGGCCAAACACGGATCCGCAGATAATCGCAAACTTTCAGCACCT
GTTTCTCAAAAAATGCATAGAAAAATTCAGTCCAGCTTGTCTGTAAACAGCGATATCAGTAAGAAGAGCA
AAGTAAATGCTGTCTTTTCCCAAAAGACAGGCTCTTCACCTGAAGATTGTTGTGTCCACTGTATCCTGGC
TTGCTTGTTCTGCGAATTCCTGACCCTTTGCAACATTGTCCTGGGACAAGCGTCATGTGGCATCTGCACC
TCAGAAGCCTGCTGCTGTTGCTGTGGTGACGAGATGGGGGATGATTGTAACTGCCCTTGTGATATGGACT
GTGGCATCATGGATGCCTGTTGTGAATCATCAGACTGCTTGGAAATCTGTATGGAATGCTGTGGAATTTG
TTTTCCTTCATAAGTCGACGGTACCGCGGGCCCGGGATCCGCCCCTCTCCCTCCCCCCCCCCTAACGTTA
CTGGCCGAAGCCGCTTGGAATAAGGCCGGTGTGCGTTTGTCTATATGTTATTTTCCACCATATTGCCGTC
TTTTGGCAATGTGAGGGCCCGGAAACCTGGCCCTGTCTTCTTGACGAGCATTCCTAGGGGTCTTTCCCCT
CTCGCCAAAGGAATGCAAGGTCTGTTGAATGTCGTGAAGGAAGCAGTTCCTCTGGAAGCTTCTTGAAGAC
AAACAACGTCTGTAGCGACCCTTTGCAGGCAGCGGAACCCCCCACCTGGCGACAGGTGCCTCTGCGGCCA
AAAGCCACGTGTATAAGATACACCTGCAAAGGCGGCACAACCCCAGTGCCACGTTGTGAGTTGGATAGTT
GTGGAAAGAGTCAAATGGCTCTCCTCAAGCGTATTCAACAAGGGGCTGAAGGATGCCCAGAAGGTACCCC
ATTGTATGGGATCTGATCTGGGGCCTCGGTACACATGCTTTACATGTGTTTAGTCGAGGTTAAAAAAACG
TCTAGGCCCCCCGAACCACGGGGACGTGGTTTTCCTTTGAAAAACACGATGATAATATGGCCACAACCAT
GGTGAGCAAGGGCGAGGAGCTGTTCACCGGGGTGGTGCCCATCCTGGTCGAGCTGGACGGCGACGTAAAC
GGCCACAAGTTCAGCGTGTCCGGCGAGGGCGAGGGCGATGCCACCTACGGCAAGCTGACCCTGAAGTTCA
TCTGCACCACCGGCAAGCTGCCCGTGCCCTGGCCCACCCTCGTGACCACCCTGACCTACGGCGTGCAGTG
CTTCAGCCGCTACCCCGACCACATGAAGCAGCACGACTTCTTCAAGTCCGCCATGCCCGAAGGCTACGTC
CAGGAGCGCACCATCTTCTTCAAGGACGACGGCAACTACAAGACCCGCGCCGAGGTGAAGTTCGAGGGCG
ACACCCTGGTGAACCGCATCGAGCTGAAGGGCATCGACTTCAAGGAGGACGGCAACATCCTGGGGCACAA
GCTGGAGTACAACTACAACAGCCACAACGTCTATATCATGGCCGACAAGCAGAAGAACGGCATCAAGGTG
AACTTCAAGATCCGCCACAACATCGAGGACGGCAGCGTGCAGCTCGCCGACCACTACCAGCAGAACACCC
CCATCGGCGACGGCCCCGTGCTGCTGCCCGACAACCACTACCTGAGCACCCAGTCCGCCCTGAGCAAAGA
CCCCAACGAGAAGCGCGATCACATGGTCCTGCTGGAGTTCGTGACCGCCGCCGGGATCACTCTCGGCATG
GACGAGCTGTACAAGTAAAGCGGCCGCTCGAGTCTAGAGGGCCCGTTTAAACCCGCTGATCAGCCTCGAC
TGTGCCTTCTAGTTGCCAGCCATCTGTTGTTTGCCCCTCCCCCGTGCCTTCCTTGACCCTGGAAGGTGCC
ACTCCCACTGTCCTTTCCTAATAAAATGAGGAAATTGCATCGCATTGTCTGAGTAGGTGTCATTCTATTC
TGGGGGGTGGGGTGGGGCAGGACAGCAAGGGGGAGGATTGGGAAGACAATAGCAGGCATGCTGGGGATGC
GGTGGGCTCTATGGCTTCTGAGGCGGAAAGAACCAGCTGGGGCTCTAGGGGGTATCCCC
[124 nt withheld, positions 3350-3473]
C
[91 nt withheld, positions 3475-3565]
A
[49 nt withheld, positions 3567-3615]
CCTTTGACGTTGGAGTCCACGTTCTTT
[37 nt withheld, positions 3643-3679]
ACCCTATCTCGGTCTATTCTTTTGATTTATAAGGGATTTTGCCGATTTCGGCCTATTGGTTAAAAAATGA
GCTGATTTAACAAAAATTTAACGCGAATTAATTCTGTGGAATGTGTGTCAGTTAGGGTGTGGAAAGTCCC
CAGGCTCCCCAGCAGGCAGAAGTATGCAAAGCATGCATCTCAATTAGTCAGCAACCAGGTGTGGAAAGTC
CCCAGGCTCCCCAGCAGGCAGAAGTATGCAAAGCATGCATCTCAATTAGTCAGCAACCATAGTCCCGCCC
CTAACTCCGCCCATCCCGCCCCTAACTCCGCCCAGTTCCGCCCATTCTCCGCCCCATGGCTGACTAATTT
TTTTTATTTATGCAGAGGCCGAGGCCGCCTCTGCCTCTGAGCTATTCCAGAAGTAGTGAGGAGGCTTTTT
TGGAGGCCTAGGCTTTTGCAAAAAGCTCCCGGGAGCTTGTATATCCATTTTCGGATCTGATCAAGAGACA
GGATGAGGATCGTTTCGCATGATTGAACAAGATGGATTGCACGCAGGTTCTCCGGCCGCTTGGGTGGAGA
GGCTATTCGGCTATGACTGGGCACAACAGACAATCGGCTGCTCTGATGCCGCCGTGTTCCGGCTGTCAGC
GCAGGGGCGCCCGGTTCTTTTTGTCAAGACCGACCTGTCCGGTGCCCTGAATGAACTGCAGGACGAGGCA
GCGCGGCTATCGTGGCTGGCCACGACGGGCGTTCCTTGCGCAGCTGTGCTCGACGTTGTCACTGAAGCGG
GAAGGGACTGGCTGCTATTGGGCGAAGTGCCGGGGCAGGATCTCCTGTCATCTCACCTTGCTCCTGCCGA
GAAAGTATCCATCATGGCTGATGCAATGCGGCGGCTGCATACGCTTGATCCGGCTACCTGCCCATTCGAC
CACCAAGCGAAACATCGCATCGAGCGAGCACGTACTCGGATGGAAGCCGGTCTTGTCGATCAGGATGATC
TGGACGAAGAGCATCAGGGGCTCGCGCCAGCCGAACTGTTCGCCAGGCTCAAGGCGCGCATGCCCGACGG
CGAGGATCTCGTCGTGACCCATGGCGATGCCTGCTTGCCGAATATCATGGTGGAAAATGGCCGCTTTTCT
GGATTCATCGACTGTGGCCGGCTGGGTGTGGCGGACCGCTATCAGGACATAGCGTTGGCTACCCGTGATA
TTGCTGAAGAGCTTGGCGGCGAATGGGCTGACCGCTTCCTCGTGCTTTACGGTATCGCCGCTCCCGATTC
GCAGCGCATCGCCTTCTATCGCCTTCTTGACGAGTTCTTCTGAGCGGGACTCTGGGGTTCGAAATGACCG
ACCAAGCGACGCCCAACCTGCCATCACGAGATTTCGATTCCACCGCCGCCTTCTATGAAAGGTTGGGCTT
CGGAATCGTTTTCCGGGACGCCGGCTGGATGATCCTCCAGCGCGGGGATCTCATGCTGGAGTTCTTCGCC
CACCCCAACTTGTTTATTGCAGCTTATAATGGTTACAAATAAAGCAATAGCATCACAAATTTCACAAATA
AAGCATTTTTTTCACTGCATTCTAGTTGTGGTTTGTCCAAACTCATCAATGTATCTTATCATGTCTGTAT
ACCGTCGACCTCTAGCTAGAGCTTGGCGTAATCATGGTCATAGCTGTTTCCTGTGTGAAATTGTTATCCG
CTCACAATTCCACACAACATACGAGCCGGAAGCATAAAGTGTAAAGCCTGGGGTGCCTAATGAGTGAGCT
AACTCACATTAATTGCGTTGCGCTCACTGCCCGCTTTCCAGTCGGGAAACCTGTCGTGCCAGCTGCATTA
ATGAATCGGCCAACGCGCGGGGAGAGGCGGTTTGCGTATTGGGCGCTCTTCCGCTTCCTCGCTCACTGAC
TCGCTGCGCTCGGTCGTTCGGCTGCGGCGAGCGGTATCAGCTCACTCAAAGGCGGTAATACGGTTATCCA
CAGAATCAGGGGATAACGCAGGAAAGAACATGTGAGCAAAAGGCCAGCAAAAGGCCAGGAACCGTAAAAA
GGCCGCGTTGCTGGCGTTTTTCCATAGGCTCCGCCCCCCTGACGAGCATCACAAAAATCGACGCTCAAGT
CAGAGGTGGCGAAACCCGACAGGACTATAAAGATACCAGGCGTTTCCCCCTGGAAGCTCCCTCGTGCGCT
CTCCTGTTCCGACCCTGCCGCTTACCGGATACCTGTCCGCCTTTCTCCCTTCGGGAAGCGTGGCGCTTTC
TCATAGCTCACGCTGTAGGTATCTCAGTTCGGTGTAGGTCGTTCGCTCCAAGCTGGGCTGTGTGCACGAA
CCCCCCGTTCAGCCCGACCGCTGCGCCTTATCCGGTAACTATCGTCTTGAGTCCAACCCGGTAAGACACG
ACTTATCGCCACTGGCAGCAGCCACTGGTAACAGGATTAGCAGAGCGAGGTATGTAGGCGGTGCTACAGA
GTTCTTGAAGTGGTGGCCTAACTACGGCTACACTAGAAGAACAGTATTTGGTATCTGCGCTCTGCTGAAG
CCAGTTACCTTCGGAAAAAGAGTTGGTAGCTCTTGATCCGGCAAACAAACCACCGCTGGTAGCGGTGGTT
TTTTTGTTTGCAAGCAGCAGATTACGCGCAGAAAAAAAGGATCTCAAGAAGATCCTTTGATCTTTTCTAC
GGGGTCTGACGCTCAGTGGAACGAAAACTCACGTTAAGGGATTTTGGTCATGAGATTATCAAAAAGGATC
TTCACCTAGATCCTTTTAAATTAAAAATGAAGTTTTAAATCAATCTAAAGTATATATGAGTAAACTTGGT
CTGACAGTTACCAATGCTTAATCAGTGAGGCACCTATCTCAGCGATCTGTCTATTTCGTTCATCCATAGT
TGCCTGACTCCCCGTCGTGTAGATAACTACGATACGGGAGGGCTTACCATCTGGCCCCAGTGCTGCAATG
ATACCGCGAGACCCACGCTCACCGGCTCCAGATTTATCAGCAATAAACCAGCCAGCCGGAAGGGCCGAGC
GCAGAAGTGGTCCTGCAACTTTATCCGCCTCCATCCAGTCTATTAATTGTTGCCGGGAAGCTAGAGTAAG
TAGTTCGCCAGTTAATAGTTTGCGCAACGTTGTTGCCATTGCTACAGGCATCGTGGTGTCACGCTCGTCG
TTTGGTATGGCTTCATTCAGCTCCGGTTCCCAACGATCAAGGCGAGTTACATGATCCCCCATGTTGTGCA
AAAAAGCGGTTAGCTCCTTCGGTCCTCCGATCGTTGTCAGAAGTAAGTTGGCCGCAGTGTTATCACTCAT
GGTTATGGCAGCACTGCATAATTCTCTTACTGTCATGCCATCCGTAAGATGCTTTTCTGTGACTGGTGAG
TACTCAACCAAGTCATTCTGAGAATAGTGTATGCGGCGACCGAGTTGCTCTTGCCCGGCGTCAATACGGG
ATAATACCGCGCCACATAGCAGAACTTTAAAAGTGCTCATCATTGGAAAACGTTCTTCGGGGCGAAAACT
CTCAAGGATCTTACCGCTGTTGAGATCCAGTTCGATGTAACCCACTCGTGCACCCAACTGATCTTCAGCA
TCTTTTACTTTCACCAGCGTTTCTGGGTGAGCAAAAACAGGAAGGCAAAATGCCGCAAAAAAGGGAATAA
GGGCGACACGGAAATGTTGAATACTCATACTCTTCCTTTTTCAATATTATTGAAGCATTTATCAGGGTTA
TTGTCTCATGAGCGGATACATATTTGAATGTATTTAGAAAAATAAACAAATAGGGGTTCCGCGCACATTT
CCCCGAAAAGTGCCACCTGACGTC
